>Addgene plasmid #109399 | pMIA3 | depositor full sequence | sequence record 206308 | pMIA3 sequence 9825 bps
CCGGCCAGATCTGAGCTCGCGGCCGCGATATCGCTAGCGAGGGCCTATTTCCCATGATTCCTTCATATTT
GCATATACGATACAAGGCTGTTAGAGAGATAATTGGAATTAATTTGACTGTAAACACAAAGATATTAGTA
CAAAATACGTGACGTAGAAAGTAATAATTTCTTGGGTAGTTTGCAGTTTTAAAATTATGTTTTAAAATGG
ACTATCATATGCTTACCGTAACTTGAAAGTATTTCGATTTCTTGGCTTTATATATCTTGTGGAAAGGACG
AAACACCGGAGACGGACGTCTCTGTTTTAGAGCTAGAAATAGCAAGTTAAAATAAGGCTAGTCCGTTATC
AACTTGAAAAAGTGGCACCGAGTCGGTGCTTTTTTGTTTTAGAGCTAGAAATAGCAAGTTAAAATAAGGC
TAGTCCGTTTTTAGCGCGTGCGCCAATTCTGCAGACAAATGGCTCTAGATTCACTCGAGGTGCCCGTCAG
TGGGCAGAGCGCACATCGCCCACAGTCCCCGAGAAGTTGGGGGGAGGGGTCGGCAATTGAACCGGTGCCT
AGAGAAGGTGGCGCGGGGTAAACTGGGAAAGTGATGTCGTGTACTGGCTCCGCCTTTTTCCCGAGGGTGG
GGGAGAACCGTATATAAGTGCAGTAGTCGCCGTGAACGTTCTTTTTCGCAACGGGTTTGCCGCCAGAACA
CAGGTAAGTGCCGTGTGTGGTTCCCGCGGGCCTGGCCTCTTTACGGGTTATGGCCCTTGCGTGCCTTGAA
TTACTTCCACCTGGCTGCAGTACGTGATTCTTGATCCCGAGCTTCGGGTTGGAAGTGGGTGGGAGAGTTC
GAGGCCTTGCGCTTAAGGAGCCCCTTCGCCTCGTGCTTGAGTTGAGGCCTGGCCTGGGCGCTGGGGCCGC
CGCGTGCGAATCTGGTGGCACCTTCGCGCCTGTCTCGCTGCTTTCGATAAGTCTCTAGCCATTTAAAATT
TTTGATGACCTGCTGCGACGCTTTTTTTCTGGCAAGATAGTCTTGTAAATGCGGGCCAAGATCTGCACAC
TGGTATTTCGGTTTTTGGGGCCGCGGGCGGCGACGGGGCCCGTGCGTCCCAGCGCACATGTTCGGCGAGG
CGGGGCCTGCGAGCGCGGCCACCGAGAATCGGACGGGGGTAGTCTCAAGCTGGCCGGCCTGCTCTGGTGC
CTGGCCTCGCGCCGCCGTGTATCGCCCCGCCCTGGGCGGCAAGGCTGGCCCGGTCGGCACCAGTTGCGTG
AGCGGAAAGATGGCCGCTTCCCGGCCCTGCTGCAGGGAGCTCAAAATGGAGGACGCGGCGCTCGGGAGAG
CGGGCGGGTGAGTCACCCACACAAAGGAAAAGGGCCTTTCCGTCCTCAGCCGTCGCTTCATGTGACTCCA
CGGAGTACCGGGCGCCGTCCAGGCACCTCGATTAGTTCTCGAGCTTTTGGAGTACGTCGTCTTTAGGTTG
GGGGGAGGGGTTTTATGCGATGGAGTTTCCCCACACTGAGTGGGTGGAGACTGAAGTTAGGCCAGCTTGG
CACTTGATGTAATTCTCCTTGGAATTTGCCCTTTTTGAGTTTGGATCTTGGTTCATTCTCAAGCCTCAGA
CAGTGGTTCAAAGTTTTTTTCTTCCATTTCAGGTGTCGTGAGGATAATCACTTTTTTTCAGGTTGGACCG
GTGCCACCATGGACTATAAGGACCACGACGGAGACTACAAGGATCATGATATTGATTACAAAGACGATGA
CGATAAGATGGCCCCAAAGAAGAAGCGGAAGGTCGGTATCCACGGAGTCCCAGCAGCCGACAAGAAGTAC
AGCATCGGCCTGGACATCGGCACCAACTCTGTGGGCTGGGCCGTGATCACCGACGAGTACAAGGTGCCCA
GCAAGAAATTCAAGGTGCTGGGCAACACCGACCGGCACAGCATCAAGAAGAACCTGATCGGAGCCCTGCT
GTTCGACAGCGGCGAAACAGCCGAGGCCACCCGGCTGAAGAGAACCGCCAGAAGAAGATACACCAGACGG
AAGAACCGGATCTGCTATCTGCAAGAGATCTTCAGCAACGAGATGGCCAAGGTGGACGACAGCTTCTTCC
ACAGACTGGAAGAGTCCTTCCTGGTGGAAGAGGATAAGAAGCACGAGCGGCACCCCATCTTCGGCAACAT
CGTGGACGAGGTGGCCTACCACGAGAAGTACCCCACCATCTACCACCTGAGAAAGAAACTGGTGGACAGC
ACCGACAAGGCCGACCTGCGGCTGATCTATCTGGCCCTGGCCCACATGATCAAGTTCCGGGGCCACTTCC
TGATCGAGGGCGACCTGAACCCCGACAACAGCGACGTGGACAAGCTGTTCATCCAGCTGGTGCAGACCTA
CAACCAGCTGTTCGAGGAAAACCCCATCAACGCCAGCGGCGTGGACGCCAAGGCCATCCTGTCTGCCAGA
CTGAGCAAGAGCAGACGGCTGGAAAATCTGATCGCCCAGCTGCCCGGCGAGAAGAAGAATGGCCTGTTCG
GAAACCTGATTGCCCTGAGCCTGGGCCTGACCCCCAACTTCAAGAGCAACTTCGACCTGGCCGAGGATGC
CAAACTGCAGCTGAGCAAGGACACCTACGACGACGACCTGGACAACCTGCTGGCCCAGATCGGCGACCAG
TACGCCGACCTGTTTCTGGCCGCCAAGAACCTGTCCGACGCCATCCTGCTGAGCGACATCCTGAGAGTGA
ACACCGAGATCACCAAGGCCCCCCTGAGCGCCTCTATGATCAAGAGATACGACGAGCACCACCAGGACCT
GACCCTGCTGAAAGCTCTCGTGCGGCAGCAGCTGCCTGAGAAGTACAAAGAGATTTTCTTCGACCAGAGC
AAGAACGGCTACGCCGGCTACATTGACGGCGGAGCCAGCCAGGAAGAGTTCTACAAGTTCATCAAGCCCA
TCCTGGAAAAGATGGACGGCACCGAGGAACTGCTCGTGAAGCTGAACAGAGAGGACCTGCTGCGGAAGCA
GCGGACCTTCGACAACGGCAGCATCCCCCACCAGATCCACCTGGGAGAGCTGCACGCCATTCTGCGGCGG
CAGGAAGATTTTTACCCATTCCTGAAGGACAACCGGGAAAAGATCGAGAAGATCCTGACCTTCCGCATCC
CCTACTACGTGGGCCCTCTGGCCAGGGGAAACAGCAGATTCGCCTGGATGACCAGAAAGAGCGAGGAAAC
CATCACCCCCTGGAACTTCGAGGAAGTGGTGGACAAGGGCGCTTCCGCCCAGAGCTTCATCGAGCGGATG
ACCAACTTCGATAAGAACCTGCCCAACGAGAAGGTGCTGCCCAAGCACAGCCTGCTGTACGAGTACTTCA
CCGTGTATAACGAGCTGACCAAAGTGAAATACGTGACCGAGGGAATGAGAAAGCCCGCCTTCCTGAGCGG
CGAGCAGAAAAAGGCCATCGTGGACCTGCTGTTCAAGACCAACCGGAAAGTGACCGTGAAGCAGCTGAAA
GAGGACTACTTCAAGAAAATCGAGTGCTTCGACTCCGTGGAAATCTCCGGCGTGGAAGATCGGTTCAACG
CCTCCCTGGGCACATACCACGATCTGCTGAAAATTATCAAGGACAAGGACTTCCTGGACAATGAGGAAAA
CGAGGACATTCTGGAAGATATCGTGCTGACCCTGACACTGTTTGAGGACAGAGAGATGATCGAGGAACGG
CTGAAAACCTATGCCCACCTGTTCGACGACAAAGTGATGAAGCAGCTGAAGCGGCGGAGATACACCGGCT
GGGGCAGGCTGAGCCGGAAGCTGATCAACGGCATCCGGGACAAGCAGTCCGGCAAGACAATCCTGGATTT
CCTGAAGTCCGACGGCTTCGCCAACAGAAACTTCATGCAGCTGATCCACGACGACAGCCTGACCTTTAAA
GAGGACATCCAGAAAGCCCAGGTGTCCGGCCAGGGCGATAGCCTGCACGAGCACATTGCCAATCTGGCCG
GCAGCCCCGCCATTAAGAAGGGCATCCTGCAGACAGTGAAGGTGGTGGACGAGCTCGTGAAAGTGATGGG
CCGGCACAAGCCCGAGAACATCGTGATCGAAATGGCCAGAGAGAACCAGACCACCCAGAAGGGACAGAAG
AACAGCCGCGAGAGAATGAAGCGGATCGAAGAGGGCATCAAAGAGCTGGGCAGCCAGATCCTGAAAGAAC
ACCCCGTGGAAAACACCCAGCTGCAGAACGAGAAGCTGTACCTGTACTACCTGCAGAATGGGCGGGATAT
GTACGTGGACCAGGAACTGGACATCAACCGGCTGTCCGACTACGATGTGGACCATATCGTGCCTCAGAGC
TTTCTGGCCGACGACTCCATCGACAACAAGGTGCTGACCAGAAGCGACAAGAACCGGGGCAAGAGCGACA
ACGTGCCCTCCGAAGAGGTCGTGAAGAAGATGAAGAACTACTGGCGGCAGCTGCTGAACGCCAAGCTGAT
TACCCAGAGAAAGTTCGACAATCTGACCAAGGCCGAGAGAGGCGGCCTGAGCGAACTGGATAAGGCCGGC
TTCATCAAGAGACAGCTGGTGGAAACCCGGCAGATCACAAAGCACGTGGCACAGATCCTGGACTCCCGGA
TGAACACTAAGTACGACGAGAATGACAAGCTGATCCGGGAAGTGAAAGTGATCACCCTGAAGTCCAAGCT
GGTGTCCGATTTCCGGAAGGATTTCCAGTTTTACAAAGTGCGCGAGATCAACAACTACCACCACGCCCAC
GACGCCTACCTGAACGCCGTCGTGGGAACCGCCCTGATCAAAAAGTACCCTGCCCTGGAAAGCGAGTTCG
TGTACGGCGACTACAAGGTGTACGACGTGCGGAAGATGATCGCCAAGAGCGAGCAGGAAATCGGCAAGGC
TACCGCCAAGTACTTCTTCTACAGCAACATCATGAACTTTTTCAAGACCGAGATTACCCTGGCCAACGGC
GAGATCCGGAAGGCCCCTCTGATCGAGACAAACGGCGAAACCGGGGAGATCGTGTGGGATAAGGGCCGGG
ATTTTGCCACCGTGCGGAAAGTGCTGAGCATGCCCCAAGTGAATATCGTGAAAAAGACCGAGGTGCAGAC
AGGCGGCTTCAGCAAAGAGTCTATCCTGCCCAAGAGGAACAGCGATAAGCTGATCGCCAGAAAGAAGGAC
TGGGACCCTAAGAAGTACGGCGGCTTCGACAGCCCCACCGTGGCCTATTCTGTGCTGGTGGTGGCCAAAG
TGGAAAAGGGCAAGTCCAAGAAACTGAAGAGTGTGAAAGAGCTGCTGGGGATCACCATCATGGAAAGAAG
CAGCTTCGAGAAGAATCCCATCGACTTTCTGGAAGCCAAGGGCTACAAAGAAGTGAAAAAGGACCTGATC
ATCAAGCTGCCTAAGTACTCCCTGTTCGAGCTGGAAAACGGCCGGAAGAGAATGCTGGCCTCTGCCGGCG
AACTGCAGAAGGGAAACGAACTGGCCCTGCCCTCCAAATATGTGAACTTCCTGTACCTGGCCAGCCACTA
TGAGAAGCTGAAGGGCTCCCCCGAGGATAATGAGCAGAAACAGCTGTTTGTGGAACAGCACAAGCACTAC
CTGGACGAGATCATCGAGCAGATCAGCGAGTTCTCCAAGAGAGTGATCCTGGCCGACGCTAATCTGGACA
AAGTGCTGTCCGCCTACAACAAGCACCGGGATAAGCCCATCAGAGAGCAGGCCGAGAATATCATCCACCT
GTTTACCCTGACCAATCTGGGAGCCCCTGCCGCCTTCAAGTACTTTGACACCACCATCGACCGGAAGAGG
TACACCAGCACCAAAGAGGTGCTGGACGCCACCCTGATCCACCAGAGCATCACCGGCCTGTACGAGACAC
GGATCGACCTGTCTCAGCTGGGAGGCGACAGCCCCAAGAAGAAGAGAAAGGTGGAGGCCAGCGGAAGCGG
AGCCACTAACTTCTCCCTGTTGAAACAAGCAGGGGATGTCGAAGAGAATCCCGGGCCAATGGTGTCTAAG
GGCGAGGAGCTGATCAAGGAAAATATGCGTATGAAGGTGGTCATGGAAGGTTCGGTCAACGGCCACCAAT
TCAAATGCACAGGTGAAGGAGAAGGCAATCCGTACATGGGAACTCAAACCATGAGGATCAAAGTCATCGA
GGGAGGACCCCTGCCATTTGCCTTTGACATTCTTGCCACGTCGTTCATGTATGGCAGCCGTACTTTTATC
AAGTACCCGAAAGGCATTCCTGATTTCTTTAAACAGTCCTTTCCTGAGGGTTTTACTTGGGAAAGAGTTA
CGAGATACGAAGATGGTGGAGTCGTCACCGTCATGCAGGACACCAGCCTTGAGGATGGCTGTCTCGTTTA
CCACGTCCAAGTCAGAGGGGTAAACTTTCCCTCCAATGGTCCCGTGATGCAGAAAAAGACCAAGGGTTGG
GAGCCTAATACAGAGATGATGTATCCAGCAGATGGTGGTCTGAGGGGATACACTCATATGGCACTGAAAG
TTGATGGTGGTGGCCATCTGTCTTGCTCTTTCGTAACAACTTACAGGTCAAAAAAGACCGTCGGGAACAT
CAAGATGCCCGGTATCCATGCCGTTGATCACCGCCTGGAAAGGTTAGAGGAAAGTGACAATGAAATGTTC
GTAGTACAACGCGAACACGCAGTTGCCAAGTTCGCCGGGCTTGGTGGTGGGATGGACGAGCTGTACAAGG
GAAGCGGAGCCACTAACTTCTCCCTGTTGAAACAAGCAGGGGATGTCGAAGAGAATCCCGGGCCAATGAC
TGCCATGGAGGAGTCACAGTCGGATATCAGCCTCAAGAGAGCGCTGCCCACCTGCACAAGCGCCTCTCCC
CCGCAAAAGAAAAAACCACTTGATGGAGAGTATTTCACCCTCAAGATCCGCGGGCGTAAACGCTTCGAGA
TGTTCCGGGAGCTGAATGAGGCCTTAGAGTTAAAGGATGCCCATGCTACAGAGGAGTCTGGAGACAGCAG
GGCTCACTCCAGCTACCTGAAGACCAAGAAGGGCCAGTCTACTTCCCGCCATAAAAAAACAATGGTCAAG
AAAGTGGGGCCTGACTCAGACTGATAAGAATTCCTAGAGCTCGCTGATCAGCCTCGACTGTGCCTTCTAG
TTGCCAGCCATCTGTTGTTTGCCCCTCCCCCGTGCCTTCCTTGACCCTGGAAGGTGCCACTCCCACTGTC
CTTTCCTAATAAAATGAGGAAATTGCATCGCATTGTCTGAGTAGGTGTCATTCTATTCTGGGGGGTGGGG
TGGGGCAGGACAGCAAGGGGGAGGATTGGGAAGAGAATAGCAGGCATGCTGGGGAGCGGCCGCAGGAACC
CCTAGTGATGGAGTTGGCCACTCCCTCTCTGCGCGCTCGCTCGCTCACTGAGGCCGGGCGACCAAAGGTC
GCCCGACGCCCGGGCTTTGCCCGGGCGGCCTCAGTGAGCGAGCGAGCGCGCAGCTGCCTGCAGGGGCGCC
TGATGCGGTATTTTCTCCTTACGCATCTGTGCGGTATTTCACACCGCATA
[142 nt withheld, positions 7541-7682]
C
[141 nt withheld, positions 7684-7824]
CCTTTGACGTTGGAGTCCACGTTCTTT
[37 nt withheld, positions 7852-7888]
ACCCTATCTCGGGCTATTCTTTTGATTTATAAGGGATTTTGCCGATTTCGGCCTATTGGTTAAAAAATGA
GCTGATTTAACAAAAATTTAACGCGAATTTTAACAAAATTAGACGTCAGGTGGCACTTTTCGGGGAAATG
TGCGCGGAACCCCTATTTGTTTATTTTTCTAAATACATTCAAATATGTATCCGCTCATGAGACAATAACC
CTGATAAATGCTTCAATAATATTGAAAAAGGAAGAGTATGAGTATTCAACATTTCCGTGTCGCCCTTATT
CCCTTTTTTGCGGCATTTTGCCTTCCTGTTTTTGCTCACCCAGAAACGCTGGTGAAAGTAAAAGATGCTG
AAGATCAGTTGGGTGCACGAGTGGGTTACATCGAACTGGATCTCAACAGCGGTAAGATCCTTGAGAGTTT
TCGCCCCGAAGAACGTTTTCCAATGATGAGCACTTTTAAAGTTCTGCTATGTGGCGCGGTATTATCCCGT
ATTGACGCCGGGCAAGAGCAACTCGGTCGCCGCATACACTATTCTCAGAATGACTTGGTTGAGTACTCAC
CAGTCACAGAAAAGCATCTTACGGATGGCATGACAGTAAGAGAATTATGCAGTGCTGCCATAACCATGAG
TGATAACACTGCGGCCAACTTACTTCTGACAACGATCGGAGGACCGAAGGAGCTAACCGCTTTTTTGCAC
AACATGGGGGATCATGTAACTCGCCTTGATCGTTGGGAACCGGAGCTGAATGAAGCCATACCAAACGACG
AGCGTGACACCACGATGCCTGTAGCAATGGCAACAACGTTGCGCAAACTATTAACTGGCGAACTACTTAC
TCTAGCTTCCCGGCAACAATTAATAGACTGGATGGAGGCGGATAAAGTTGCAGGACCACTTCTGCGCTCG
GCCCTTCCGGCTGGCTGGTTTATTGCTGATAAATCTGGAGCCGGTGAGCGTGGGTCTCGCGGTATCATTG
CAGCACTGGGGCCAGATGGTAAGCCCTCCCGTATCGTAGTTATCTACACGACGGGGAGTCAGGCAACTAT
GGATGAACGAAATAGACAGATCGCTGAGATAGGTGCCTCACTGATTAAGCATTGGTAACTGTCAGACCAA
GTTTACTCATATATACTTTAGATTGATTTAAAACTTCATTTTTAATTTAAAAGGATCTAGGTGAAGATCC
TTTTTGATAATCTCATGACCAAAATCCCTTAACGTGAGTTTTCGTTCCACTGAGCGTCAGACCCCGTAGA
AAAGATCAAAGGATCTTCTTGAGATCCTTTTTTTCTGCGCGTAATCTGCTGCTTGCAAACAAAAAAACCA
CCGCTACCAGCGGTGGTTTGTTTGCCGGATCAAGAGCTACCAACTCTTTTTCCGAAGGTAACTGGCTTCA
GCAGAGCGCAGATACCAAATACTGTTCTTCTAGTGTAGCCGTAGTTAGGCCACCACTTCAAGAACTCTGT
AGCACCGCCTACATACCTCGCTCTGCTAATCCTGTTACCAGTGGCTGCTGCCAGTGGCGATAAGTCGTGT
CTTACCGGGTTGGACTCAAGACGATAGTTACCGGATAAGGCGCAGCGGTCGGGCTGAACGGGGGGTTCGT
GCACACAGCCCAGCTTGGAGCGAACGACCTACACCGAACTGAGATACCTACAGCGTGAGCTATGAGAAAG
CGCCACGCTTCCCGAAGGGAGAAAGGCGGACAGGTATCCGGTAAGCGGCAGGGTCGGAACAGGAGAGCGC
ACGAGGGAGCTTCCAGGGGGAAACGCCTGGTATCTTTATAGTCCTGTCGGGTTTCGCCACCTCTGACTTG
AGCGTCGATTTTTGTGATGCTCGTCAGGGGGGCGGAGCCTATGGAAAAACGCCAGCAACGCGGCCTTTTT
ACGGTTCCTGGCCTTTTGCTGGCCTTTTGCTCACATGCTGGGCCCAG
Features (pLannotate 1.2.2; 16 found; start..end, strand, type, name):
     39..279     +  promoter       U6 promoter: RNA polymerase III promoter for human U6 snRNA
    304..379     +  misc_RNA       gRNA scaffold: guide RNA scaffold for the Streptococcus pyogenes CRISPR/Cas9 system
    386..429     +  misc_RNA       gRNA scaffold (fragment): guide RNA scaffold for the Streptococcus pyogenes CRISPR/Cas9 system
    492..703     +  promoter       EF-1α core promoter: core promoter for human elongation factor EF-1α
    704..1642    +  intron         EF-1α intron A: intron upstream of the start codon of human EF-1α
   1809..3410    +  CDS            Cas9(N): N-terminal portion of Streptococcus pyogenes Cas9 (Zetsche et al., 2015)
   3411..5909    +  CDS            Cas9(C): C-terminal portion of Streptococcus pyogenes Cas9 (Zetsche et al., 2015)
   6009..6719    +  CDS            mRuby2: mRuby2 is a basic (constitutively fluorescent) red fluorescent protein published in 2012, derived from Entacmaea quadricolor. It has moderate acid sensitivity.
   6819..7091    +  CDS            Tp53 (fragment): P53_MOUSE - Also known as P53, Trp53. Experimental evidence at protein level: Swiss-Prot protein existence level 1. Acts as a tumor suppressor in many tumor types; induces growth arrest or apoptosis depending on the physiological circumstances and cell type. Involved in cell cycle regulation as a trans-activator that acts to negatively regulate cell division by controlling a set of genes required for this process. One of the activated genes is an inhibitor of cyclin-dependent kinases. Apoptosis induction seems to be mediated either by stimulation of BAX and FAS antigen expression, or by repres
   7128..7239    +  polyA_signal   bGH poly(A) signal: bovine growth hormone polyadenylation signal
   7344..7484    +  repeat_region  AAV2 ITR: inverted terminal repeat of adeno-associated virus serotype 2 inverted
   7489..7540    -  misc_feature   bom (fragment): basis of mobility region from pBR322
   7559..7939    +  rep_origin     M13 ori (sequence partly withheld): M13 bacteriophage origin of replication; arrow indicates direction of (+) strand synthesis
   8031..8135    +  promoter       AmpR promoter: bla
   8136..8996    +  CDS            AmpR: β-lactamase; bla; confers resistance to ampicillin, carbenicillin, and related antibiotics
   9167..9755    +  rep_origin     ori: high-copy-number ColE1/pMB1/pBR322/pUC origin of replication
