>Addgene plasmid #109399 | pMIA3 | addgene full sequence | sequence record 211963 | Addgene NGS Result
GCTGGGCCCAGCCGGCCAGATCTGAGCTCGCGGCCGCGATATCGCTAGCGAGGGCCTATTTCCCATGATT
CCTTCATATTTGCATATACGATACAAGGCTGTTAGAGAGATAATTGGAATTAATTTGACTGTAAACACAA
AGATATTAGTACAAAATACGTGACGTAGAAAGTAATAATTTCTTGGGTAGTTTGCAGTTTTAAAATTATG
TTTTAAAATGGACTATCATATGCTTACCGTAACTTGAAAGTATTTCGATTTCTTGGCTTTATATATCTTG
TGGAAAGGACGAAACACCGGAGACGGACGTCTCTGTTTTAGAGCTAGAAATAGCAAGTTAAAATAAGGCT
AGTCCGTTATCAACTTGAAAAAGTGGCACCGAGTCGGTGCTTTTTTGTTTTAGAGCTAGAAATAGCAAGT
TAAAATAAGGCTAGTCCGTTTTTAGCGCGTGCGCCAATTCTGCAGACAAATGGCTCTAGATTCACTCGAG
GTGCCCGTCAGTGGGCAGAGCGCACATCGCCCACAGTCCCCGAGAAGTTGGGGGGAGGGGTCGGCAATTG
AACCGGTGCCTAGAGAAGGTGGCGCGGGGTAAACTGGGAAAGTGATGTCGTGTACTGGCTCCGCCTTTTT
CCCGAGGGTGGGGGAGAACCGTATATAAGTGCAGTAGTCGCCGTGAACGTTCTTTTTCGCAACGGGTTTG
CCGCCAGAACACAGGTAAGTGCCGTGTGTGGTTCCCGCGGGCCTGGCCTCTTTACGGGTTATGGCCCTTG
CGTGCCTTGAATTACTTCCACCTGGCTGCAGTACGTGATTCTTGATCCCGAGCTTCGGGTTGGAAGTGGG
TGGGAGAGTTCGAGGCCTTGCGCTTAAGGAGCCCCTTCGCCTCGTGCTTGAGTTGAGGCCTGGCCTGGGC
GCTGGGGCCGCCGCGTGCGAATCTGGTGGCACCTTCGCGCCTGTCTCGCTGCTTTCGATAAGTCTCTAGC
CATTTAAAATTTTTGATGACCTGCTGCGACGCTTTTTTTCTGGCAAGATAGTCTTGTAAATGCGGGCCAA
GATCTGCACACTGGTATTTCGGTTTTTGGGGCCGCGGGCGGCGACGGGGCCCGTGCGTCCCAGCGCACAT
GTTCGGCGAGGCGGGGCCTGCGAGCGCGGCCACCGAGAATCGGACGGGGGTAGTCTCAAGCTGGCCGGCC
TGCTCTGGTGCCTGGCCTCGCGCCGCCGTGTATCGCCCCGCCCTGGGCGGCAAGGCTGGCCCGGTCGGCA
CCAGTTGCGTGAGCGGAAAGATGGCCGCTTCCCGGCCCTGCTGCAGGGAGCTCAAAATGGAGGACGCGGC
GCTCGGGAGAGCGGGCGGGTGAGTCACCCACACAAAGGAAAAGGGCCTTTCCGTCCTCAGCCGTCGCTTC
ATGTGACTCCACGGAGTACCGGGCGCCGTCCAGGCACCTCGATTAGTTCTCGAGCTTTTGGAGTACGTCG
TCTTTAGGTTGGGGGGAGGGGTTTTATGCGATGGAGTTTCCCCACACTGAGTGGGTGGAGACTGAAGTTA
GGCCAGCTTGGCACTTGATGTAATTCTCCTTGGAATTTGCCCTTTTTGAGTTTGGATCTTGGTTCATTCT
CAAGCCTCAGACAGTGGTTCAAAGTTTTTTTCTTCCATTTCAGGTGTCGTGAGGATAATCACTTTTTTTC
AGGTTGGACCGGTGCCACCATGGACTATAAGGACCACGACGGAGACTACAAGGATCATGATATTGATTAC
AAAGACGATGACGATAAGATGGCCCCAAAGAAGAAGCGGAAGGTCGGTATCCACGGAGTCCCAGCAGCCG
ACAAGAAGTACAGCATCGGCCTGGACATCGGCACCAACTCTGTGGGCTGGGCCGTGATCACCGACGAGTA
CAAGGTGCCCAGCAAGAAATTCAAGGTGCTGGGCAACACCGACCGGCACAGCATCAAGAAGAACCTGATC
GGAGCCCTGCTGTTCGACAGCGGCGAAACAGCCGAGGCCACCCGGCTGAAGAGAACCGCCAGAAGAAGAT
ACACCAGACGGAAGAACCGGATCTGCTATCTGCAAGAGATCTTCAGCAACGAGATGGCCAAGGTGGACGA
CAGCTTCTTCCACAGACTGGAAGAGTCCTTCCTGGTGGAAGAGGATAAGAAGCACGAGCGGCACCCCATC
TTCGGCAACATCGTGGACGAGGTGGCCTACCACGAGAAGTACCCCACCATCTACCACCTGAGAAAGAAAC
TGGTGGACAGCACCGACAAGGCCGACCTGCGGCTGATCTATCTGGCCCTGGCCCACATGATCAAGTTCCG
GGGCCACTTCCTGATCGAGGGCGACCTGAACCCCGACAACAGCGACGTGGACAAGCTGTTCATCCAGCTG
GTGCAGACCTACAACCAGCTGTTCGAGGAAAACCCCATCAACGCCAGCGGCGTGGACGCCAAGGCCATCC
TGTCTGCCAGACTGAGCAAGAGCAGACGGCTGGAAAATCTGATCGCCCAGCTGCCCGGCGAGAAGAAGAA
TGGCCTGTTCGGAAACCTGATTGCCCTGAGCCTGGGCCTGACCCCCAACTTCAAGAGCAACTTCGACCTG
GCCGAGGATGCCAAACTGCAGCTGAGCAAGGACACCTACGACGACGACCTGGACAACCTGCTGGCCCAGA
TCGGCGACCAGTACGCCGACCTGTTTCTGGCCGCCAAGAACCTGTCCGACGCCATCCTGCTGAGCGACAT
CCTGAGAGTGAACACCGAGATCACCAAGGCCCCCCTGAGCGCCTCTATGATCAAGAGATACGACGAGCAC
CACCAGGACCTGACCCTGCTGAAAGCTCTCGTGCGGCAGCAGCTGCCTGAGAAGTACAAAGAGATTTTCT
TCGACCAGAGCAAGAACGGCTACGCCGGCTACATTGACGGCGGAGCCAGCCAGGAAGAGTTCTACAAGTT
CATCAAGCCCATCCTGGAAAAGATGGACGGCACCGAGGAACTGCTCGTGAAGCTGAACAGAGAGGACCTG
CTGCGGAAGCAGCGGACCTTCGACAACGGCAGCATCCCCCACCAGATCCACCTGGGAGAGCTGCACGCCA
TTCTGCGGCGGCAGGAAGATTTTTACCCATTCCTGAAGGACAACCGGGAAAAGATCGAGAAGATCCTGAC
CTTCCGCATCCCCTACTACGTGGGCCCTCTGGCCAGGGGAAACAGCAGATTCGCCTGGATGACCAGAAAG
AGCGAGGAAACCATCACCCCCTGGAACTTCGAGGAAGTGGTGGACAAGGGCGCTTCCGCCCAGAGCTTCA
TCGAGCGGATGACCAACTTCGATAAGAACCTGCCCAACGAGAAGGTGCTGCCCAAGCACAGCCTGCTGTA
CGAGTACTTCACCGTGTATAACGAGCTGACCAAAGTGAAATACGTGACCGAGGGAATGAGAAAGCCCGCC
TTCCTGAGCGGCGAGCAGAAAAAGGCCATCGTGGACCTGCTGTTCAAGACCAACCGGAAAGTGACCGTGA
AGCAGCTGAAAGAGGACTACTTCAAGAAAATCGAGTGCTTCGACTCCGTGGAAATCTCCGGCGTGGAAGA
TCGGTTCAACGCCTCCCTGGGCACATACCACGATCTGCTGAAAATTATCAAGGACAAGGACTTCCTGGAC
AATGAGGAAAACGAGGACATTCTGGAAGATATCGTGCTGACCCTGACACTGTTTGAGGACAGAGAGATGA
TCGAGGAACGGCTGAAAACCTATGCCCACCTGTTCGACGACAAAGTGATGAAGCAGCTGAAGCGGCGGAG
ATACACCGGCTGGGGCAGGCTGAGCCGGAAGCTGATCAACGGCATCCGGGACAAGCAGTCCGGCAAGACA
ATCCTGGATTTCCTGAAGTCCGACGGCTTCGCCAACAGAAACTTCATGCAGCTGATCCACGACGACAGCC
TGACCTTTAAAGAGGACATCCAGAAAGCCCAGGTGTCCGGCCAGGGCGATAGCCTGCACGAGCACATTGC
CAATCTGGCCGGCAGCCCCGCCATTAAGAAGGGCATCCTGCAGACAGTGAAGGTGGTGGACGAGCTCGTG
AAAGTGATGGGCCGGCACAAGCCCGAGAACATCGTGATCGAAATGGCCAGAGAGAACCAGACCACCCAGA
AGGGACAGAAGAACAGCCGCGAGAGAATGAAGCGGATCGAAGAGGGCATCAAAGAGCTGGGCAGCCAGAT
CCTGAAAGAACACCCCGTGGAAAACACCCAGCTGCAGAACGAGAAGCTGTACCTGTACTACCTGCAGAAT
GGGCGGGATATGTACGTGGACCAGGAACTGGACATCAACCGGCTGTCCGACTACGATGTGGACCATATCG
TGCCTCAGAGCTTTCTGGCCGACGACTCCATCGACAACAAGGTGCTGACCAGAAGCGACAAGAACCGGGG
CAAGAGCGACAACGTGCCCTCCGAAGAGGTCGTGAAGAAGATGAAGAACTACTGGCGGCAGCTGCTGAAC
GCCAAGCTGATTACCCAGAGAAAGTTCGACAATCTGACCAAGGCCGAGAGAGGCGGCCTGAGCGAACTGG
ATAAGGCCGGCTTCATCAAGAGACAGCTGGTGGAAACCCGGCAGATCACAAAGCACGTGGCACAGATCCT
GGACTCCCGGATGAACACTAAGTACGACGAGAATGACAAGCTGATCCGGGAAGTGAAAGTGATCACCCTG
AAGTCCAAGCTGGTGTCCGATTTCCGGAAGGATTTCCAGTTTTACAAAGTGCGCGAGATCAACAACTACC
ACCACGCCCACGACGCCTACCTGAACGCCGTCGTGGGAACCGCCCTGATCAAAAAGTACCCTGCCCTGGA
AAGCGAGTTCGTGTACGGCGACTACAAGGTGTACGACGTGCGGAAGATGATCGCCAAGAGCGAGCAGGAA
ATCGGCAAGGCTACCGCCAAGTACTTCTTCTACAGCAACATCATGAACTTTTTCAAGACCGAGATTACCC
TGGCCAACGGCGAGATCCGGAAGGCCCCTCTGATCGAGACAAACGGCGAAACCGGGGAGATCGTGTGGGA
TAAGGGCCGGGATTTTGCCACCGTGCGGAAAGTGCTGAGCATGCCCCAAGTGAATATCGTGAAAAAGACC
GAGGTGCAGACAGGCGGCTTCAGCAAAGAGTCTATCCTGCCCAAGAGGAACAGCGATAAGCTGATCGCCA
GAAAGAAGGACTGGGACCCTAAGAAGTACGGCGGCTTCGACAGCCCCACCGTGGCCTATTCTGTGCTGGT
GGTGGCCAAAGTGGAAAAGGGCAAGTCCAAGAAACTGAAGAGTGTGAAAGAGCTGCTGGGGATCACCATC
ATGGAAAGAAGCAGCTTCGAGAAGAATCCCATCGACTTTCTGGAAGCCAAGGGCTACAAAGAAGTGAAAA
AGGACCTGATCATCAAGCTGCCTAAGTACTCCCTGTTCGAGCTGGAAAACGGCCGGAAGAGAATGCTGGC
CTCTGCCGGCGAACTGCAGAAGGGAAACGAACTGGCCCTGCCCTCCAAATATGTGAACTTCCTGTACCTG
GCCAGCCACTATGAGAAGCTGAAGGGCTCCCCCGAGGATAATGAGCAGAAACAGCTGTTTGTGGAACAGC
ACAAGCACTACCTGGACGAGATCATCGAGCAGATCAGCGAGTTCTCCAAGAGAGTGATCCTGGCCGACGC
TAATCTGGACAAAGTGCTGTCCGCCTACAACAAGCACCGGGATAAGCCCATCAGAGAGCAGGCCGAGAAT
ATCATCCACCTGTTTACCCTGACCAATCTGGGAGCCCCTGCCGCCTTCAAGTACTTTGACACCACCATCG
ACCGGAAGAGGTACACCAGCACCAAAGAGGTGCTGGACGCCACCCTGATCCACCAGAGCATCACCGGCCT
GTACGAGACACGGATCGACCTGTCTCAGCTGGGAGGCGACAGCCCCAAGAAGAAGAGAAAGGTGGAGGCC
AGCGGAAGCGGAGCCACTAACTTCTCCCTGTTGAAACAAGCAGGGGATGTCGAAGAGAATCCCGGGCCAA
TGGTGTCTAAGGGCGAGGAGCTGATCAAGGAAAATATGCGTATGAAGGTGGTCATGGAAGGTTCGGTCAA
CGGCCACCAATTCAAATGCACAGGTGAAGGAGAAGGCAATCCGTACATGGGAACTCAAACCATGAGGATC
AAAGTCATCGAGGGAGGACCCCTGCCATTTGCCTTTGACATTCTTGCCACGTCGTTCATGTATGGCAGCC
GTACTTTTATCAAGTACCCGAAAGGCATTCCTGATTTCTTTAAACAGTCCTTTCCTGAGGGTTTTACTTG
GGAAAGAGTTACGAGATACGAAGATGGTGGAGTCGTCACCGTCATGCAGGACACCAGCCTTGAGGATGGC
TGTCTCGTTTACCACGTCCAAGTCAGAGGGGTAAACTTTCCCTCCAATGGTCCCGTGATGCAGAAAAAGA
CCAAGGGTTGGGAGCCTAATACAGAGATGATGTATCCAGCAGATGGTGGTCTGAGGGGATACACTCATAT
GGCACTGAAAGTTGATGGTGGTGGCCATCTGTCTTGCTCTTTCGTAACAACTTACAGGTCAAAAAAGACC
GTCGGGAACATCAAGATGCCCGGTATCCATGCCGTTGATCACCGCCTGGAAAGGTTAGAGGAAAGTGACA
ATGAAATGTTCGTAGTACAACGCGAACACGCAGTTGCCAAGTTCGCCGGGCTTGGTGGTGGGATGGACGA
GCTGTACAAGGGAAGCGGAGCCACTAACTTCTCCCTGTTGAAACAAGCAGGGGATGTCGAAGAGAATCCC
GGGCCAATGACTGCCATGGAGGAGTCACAGTCGGATATCAGCCTCAAGAGAGCGCTGCCCACCTGCACAA
GCGCCTCTCCCCCGCAAAAGAAAAAACCACTTGATGGAGAGTATTTCACCCTCAAGATCCGCGGGCGTAA
ACGCTTCGAGATGTTCCGGGAGCTGAATGAGGCCTTAGAGTTAAAGGATGCCCATGCTACAGAGGAGTCT
GGAGACAGCAGGGCTCACTCCAGCTACCTGAAGACCAAGAAGGGCCAGTCTACTTCCCGCCATAAAAAAA
CAATGGTCAAGAAAGTGGGGCCTGACTCAGACTGATAAGAATTCCTAGAGCTCGCTGATCAGCCTCGACT
GTGCCTTCTAGTTGCCAGCCATCTGTTGTTTGCCCCTCCCCCGTGCCTTCCTTGACCCTGGAAGGTGCCA
CTCCCACTGTCCTTTCCTAATAAAATGAGGAAATTGCATCGCATTGTCTGAGTAGGTGTCATTCTATTCT
GGGGGGTGGGGTGGGGCAGGACAGCAAGGGGGAGGATTGGGAAGAGAATAGCAGGCATGCTGGGGAGCGG
CCGCAGGAACCCCTAGTGATGGAGTTGGCCACTCCCTCTCTGCGCGCTCGCTCGCTCACTGAGGCCGGGC
GACCAAAGGTCGCCCGACGCCCGGGCTTTGCCCGGGCGGCCTCAGTGAGCGAGCGAGCGCGCAGCTGCCT
GCAGGGGCGCCTGATGCGGTATTTTCTCCTTACGCATCTGTGCGGTATTTCACACCGCATA
[95 nt withheld, positions 7552-7646]
T
[46 nt withheld, positions 7648-7693]
C
[141 nt withheld, positions 7695-7835]
CCTTTGACGTTGGAGTCCACGTTCTTT
[37 nt withheld, positions 7863-7899]
ACTCTATCTCGGGCTATTCTTTTGATTTATAAGGGATTTTGCCGATTTCGGTCTATTGGTTAAAAAATGA
GCTGATTTAACAAAAATTTAACGCGAATTTTAACAAAATTAGACGTCAGGTGGCACTTTTCGGGGAAATG
TGCGCGGAACCCCTATTTGTTTATTTTTCTAAATACATTCAAATATGTATCCGCTCATGAGACAATAACC
CTGATAAATGCTTCAATAATATTGAAAAAGGAAGAGTATGAGTATTCAACATTTCCGTGTCGCCCTTATT
CCCTTTTTTGCGGCATTTTGCCTTCCTGTTTTTGCTCACCCAGAAACGCTGGTGAAAGTAAAAGATGCTG
AAGATCAGTTGGGTGCACGAGTGGGTTACATCGAACTGGATCTCAACAGCGGTAAGATCCTTGAGAGTTT
TCGCCCCGAAGAACGTTTTCCAATGATGAGCACTTTTAAAGTTCTGCTATGTGGCGCGGTATTATCCCGT
ATTGACGCCGGGCAAGAGCAACTCGGTCGCCGCATACACTATTCTCAGAATGACTTGGTTGAGTACTCAC
CAGTCACAGAAAAGCATCTTACGGATGGCATGACAGTAAGAGAATTATGCAGTGCTGCCATAACCATGAG
TGATAACACTGCGGCCAACTTACTTCTGACAACGATCGGAGGACCGAAGGAGCTAACCGCTTTTTTGCAC
AACATGGGGGATCATGTAACTCGCCTTGATCGTTGGGAACCGGAGCTGAATGAAGCCATACCAAACGACG
AGCGTGACACCACGATGCCTGTAGCAATGGCAACAACGTTGCGCAAACTATTAACTGGCGAACTACTTAC
TCTAGCTTCCCGGCAACAATTAATAGACTGGATGGAGGCGGATAAAGTTGCAGGACCACTTCTGCGCTCG
GCCCTTCCGGCTGGCTGGTTTATTGCTGATAAATCTGGAGCCGGTGAGCGTGGGTCTCGCGGTATCATTG
CAGCACTGGGGCCAGATGGTAAGCCCTCCCGTATCGTAGTTATCTACACGACGGGGAGTCAGGCAACTAT
GGATGAACGAAATAGACAGATCGCTGAGATAGGTGCCTCACTGATTAAGCATTGGTAACTGTCAGACCAA
GTTTACTCATATATACTTTAGATTGATTTAAAACTTCATTTTTAATTTAAAAGGATCTAGGTGAAGATCC
TTTTTGATAATCTCATGACCAAAATCCCTTAACGTGAGTTTTCGTTCCACTGAGCGTCAGACCCCGTAGA
AAAGATCAAAGGATCTTCTTGAGATCCTTTTTTTCTGCGCGTAATCTGCTGCTTGCAAACAAAAAAACCA
CCGCTACCAGCGGTGGTTTGTTTGCCGGATCAAGAGCTACCAACTCTTTTTCCGAAGGTAACTGGCTTCA
GCAGAGCGCAGATACCAAATACTGTTCTTCTAGTGTAGCCGTAGTTAGGCCACCACTTCAAGAACTCTGT
AGCACCGCCTACATACCTCGCTCTGCTAATCCTGTTACCAGTGGCTGCTGCCAGTGGCGATAAGTCGTGT
CTTACCGGGTTGGACTCAAGACGATAGTTACCGGATAAGGCGCAGCGGTCGGGCTGAACGGGGGGTTCGT
GCACACAGCCCAGCTTGGAGCGAACGACCTACACCGAACTGAGATACCTACAGCGTGAGCTATGAGAAAG
CGCCACGCTTCCCGAAGGGAGAAAGGCGGACAGGTATCCGGTAAGCGGCAGGGTCGGAACAGGAGAGCGC
ACGAGGGAGCTTCCAGGGGGAAACGCCTGGTATCTTTATAGTCCTGTCGGGTTTCGCCACCTCTGACTTG
AGCGTCGATTTTTGTGATGCTCGTCAGGGGGGCGGAGCCTATGGAAAAACGCCAGCAACGCGGCCTTTTT
ACGGTTCCTGGCCTTTTGCTGGCCTTTTGCTCACAT
Features (pLannotate 1.2.2; 16 found; start..end, strand, type, name):
     50..290     +  promoter       U6 promoter: RNA polymerase III promoter for human U6 snRNA
    315..390     +  misc_RNA       gRNA scaffold: guide RNA scaffold for the Streptococcus pyogenes CRISPR/Cas9 system
    397..440     +  misc_RNA       gRNA scaffold (fragment): guide RNA scaffold for the Streptococcus pyogenes CRISPR/Cas9 system
    503..714     +  promoter       EF-1α core promoter: core promoter for human elongation factor EF-1α
    715..1653    +  intron         EF-1α intron A: intron upstream of the start codon of human EF-1α
   1820..3421    +  CDS            Cas9(N): N-terminal portion of Streptococcus pyogenes Cas9 (Zetsche et al., 2015)
   3422..5920    +  CDS            Cas9(C): C-terminal portion of Streptococcus pyogenes Cas9 (Zetsche et al., 2015)
   6020..6730    +  CDS            mRuby2: mRuby2 is a basic (constitutively fluorescent) red fluorescent protein published in 2012, derived from Entacmaea quadricolor. It has moderate acid sensitivity.
   6830..7102    +  CDS            Tp53 (fragment): P53_MOUSE - Also known as P53, Trp53. Experimental evidence at protein level: Swiss-Prot protein existence level 1. Acts as a tumor suppressor in many tumor types; induces growth arrest or apoptosis depending on the physiological circumstances and cell type. Involved in cell cycle regulation as a trans-activator that acts to negatively regulate cell division by controlling a set of genes required for this process. One of the activated genes is an inhibitor of cyclin-dependent kinases. Apoptosis induction seems to be mediated either by stimulation of BAX and FAS antigen expression, or by repres
   7139..7250    +  polyA_signal   bGH poly(A) signal: bovine growth hormone polyadenylation signal
   7355..7495    +  repeat_region  AAV2 ITR: inverted terminal repeat of adeno-associated virus serotype 2 inverted
   7500..7551    -  misc_feature   bom (fragment): basis of mobility region from pBR322
   7570..7998    +  rep_origin     f1 ori (sequence partly withheld): f1 bacteriophage origin of replication; arrow indicates direction of (+) strand synthesis
   8042..8146    +  promoter       AmpR promoter: bla
   8147..9007    +  CDS            AmpR: β-lactamase; bla; confers resistance to ampicillin, carbenicillin, and related antibiotics
   9178..9766    +  rep_origin     ori: high-copy-number ColE1/pMB1/pBR322/pUC origin of replication
