[The description below was written by a language model from this plasmid's Addgene catalogue record and pLannotate feature annotations shown in this document.]
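Description:
pMIA3 is an all-in-one mammalian CRISPR expression plasmid derived from px330, supplied as an empty backbone into which a guide sequence is cloned. It is about 9.8 kb and is propagated in E. coli at high copy from a pUC-type ColE1 origin under ampicillin selection (AmpR with its bla promoter). The backbone also carries an f1/M13 phage origin, a bom fragment and a single AAV2 ITR. With only one ITR annotated, this appears to be a remnant of the parental vector rather than a functional AAV packaging arrangement. The two sequence records (depositor and repository NGS) have the same length and the same feature order, differing only by a small coordinate offset.

The plasmid has two expression units. A human U6 RNA polymerase III promoter drives the S. pyogenes sgRNA scaffold, with a BsmBI cloning site for inserting the spacer. Downstream, an EF-1α core promoter with intron A, which replaces the original px330 promoter, drives a single long transcript terminated by a bGH polyadenylation signal. This transcript encodes eSpCas9, the enhanced-specificity variant made by point mutations in SpCas9 (annotated in the table as adjoining N- and C-terminal Cas9 segments). It is followed by the red fluorescent protein mRuby2 and a fragment of mouse p53 that acts as a dominant negative. The record states that these are linked through P2A self-cleaving peptides, which are not separately annotated, so that separate proteins come from one mRNA.

mRuby2 marks transfected cells, for example for identifying or sorting them. The dominant-negative p53 transiently blunts the p53 response to Cas9-induced double-strand breaks. According to the depositor, this improves survival of human embryonic stem cells after targeting and reduces the number of clones that must be screened for the desired edit.
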