Addgene plasmid #109399: pMIA3
Purpose: (Empty Backbone) Expresses sgRNA cassette (BsmBI cloning site) and EF1-A driven eSpCas9 linked via P2A with mRuby2 and dominant negative mtp53 for enhanced survival of hES after DSB
Depositing lab: Roger Foo. Depositing organization: Genome Institute of Singapore, A*STAR Research Entities. Publication: A Roadmap for Human Liver Differentiation from Pluripotent Stem Cells. Ang LT, Tan AKY, Autio MI, Goh SH, Choo SH, Lee KL, Tan J, Pan B, Lee JJH, Lum JJ, Lim CYY, Yeo IKX, Wong CJY, Liu M, Oh JLL, Chia CPL, Loh CH, Chen A, Chen Q, Weissman IL, Loh KM, Lim B. Cell Rep. 2018 Feb 20;22(8):2190-2205. doi: 10.1016/j.celrep.2018.01.087. PubMed 29466743.
Backbone
  Vector backbone: px330 (addgene #42230)
  Backbone size (bp): 4000
  Modifications to backbone: Promoter was changed to EF1a and pUC fragment was modified.
  Vector type: Mammalian Expression, CRISPR
  Promoter: EF1a
  Tag / fusion protein: mRuby2 (N terminal on insert); mtp53dn (N terminal on insert)
Growth in bacteria
  Bacterial resistance: Ampicillin, 100 μg/mL
  Growth temperature: 37°C
  Growth strain: DH5alpha
  Copy number: High Copy
Gene/Insert
  Cloning method: Gibson Cloning
  Sequencing primers: 5′ TCAAGCCTCAGACAGTGGTTC; 3′ TAGAAGGCACAGTCGAGG
Resource information
  A portion of this plasmid was derived from a plasmid made by: eSpCas9 is modified from px330 with the point mutations described by Slaymaker et.al., Science, (2016) using a gBlock. mRuby2 was amplified from a gBlock based on the sequence from Lam et al., Nat Meth, (2012) and mtp53 was amplified from Addgene plasmid #41856.
Terms and licenses: Academic/Nonprofit Terms; Industry Terms: Not Available to Industry
Depositor comments: pMIA3 allows for higher survival of hES cells after Cas9 DSB targeting, and thus reduces the number for clones required to screen for desired editing.
How to cite: pMIA3 was a gift from Roger Foo (Addgene plasmid # 109399 ; http://n2t.net/addgene:109399 ; RRID:Addgene_109399)
